Addgene plasmid #173362: RVD-GG7
Purpose: One-step assembly of custom RVD arrays to construct DdCBE, TALE, etc.
Depositing lab: Bin Shen. Depositing organization: Nanjing Medical University. Publication: Precision modeling of mitochondrial diseases in zebrafish via DdCBE-mediated mtDNA base editing. Guo J, Zhang X, Chen X, Sun H, Dai Y, Wang J, Qian X, Tan L, Lou X, Shen B. Cell Discov. 2021 Sep 3;7(1):78. doi: 10.1038/s41421-021-00307-9. PubMed 34480028.
Backbone
  Vector backbone: TetR T vector
  Vector type: Unspecified
Growth in bacteria
  Bacterial resistance: Tetracycline, 10 μg/mL
  Growth temperature: 37°C
  Growth strain: DH5alpha
  Copy number: High Copy
Gene/Insert
  Gene/Insert name: NN-NN dimer RVD at Position7
  Species: Synthetic
  Mutation: no
  Cloning method: Restriction Enzyme; 5′ cloning site Unknown (unknown if destroyed)
Terms and licenses: Academic/Nonprofit Terms; Industry Terms: Not Available to Industry
Depositor comments: RVD is inserted into TA site of TetR T vector
How to cite: RVD-GG7 was a gift from Bin Shen (Addgene plasmid # 173362 ; http://n2t.net/addgene:173362 ; RRID:Addgene_173362)
