[The description below was written by a language model from this plasmid's Addgene catalogue record and pLannotate feature annotations shown in this document.]
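Description:
RVD-GG7 is a small (about 2.6 kb) bacterial cloning plasmid that serves as one module in a library for building custom TALE repeat arrays. It is based on a "TetR T vector" backbone, a TA-cloning vector into whose TA site the insert was placed. The plasmid is maintained in E. coli at high copy through a ColE1/pUC-type origin of replication and is selected with tetracycline, conferred by a tetracycline efflux gene (TcR) driven by its native tet promoter. The feature annotation also picks up a T7 promoter, a short fragment of a kanamycin resistance gene and a short fragment resembling the RSF origin. These fragments appear to be backbone remnants rather than functional elements, and kanamycin is not listed as a selection.

The payload is a synthetic dimer of two TALE repeats, each carrying the NN repeat-variable diresidue (RVD), designated for position 7 of an array. NN repeats conventionally specify guanine, which matches the "GG" in the plasmid name. The automated annotation did not label the insert itself, so its exact coordinates and flanking sites are not given, and the cloning sites are recorded as unknown. The insert presumably lies in the unannotated region between the origin and the T7 promoter.

According to the record, the plasmid is intended for one-step assembly of custom RVD arrays. Position-specific dimer modules like this one are combined in order to generate DNA-binding domains for TALE-based tools, including DdCBEs, the TALE-guided cytosine base editors used for mitochondrial DNA editing. The record does not state the assembly chemistry or the destination vectors.
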