Features (pLannotate 1.2.2; 6 found; start..end, strand, type, name):
    546..564     +  promoter       T7 promoter: promoter for bacteriophage T7 RNA polymerase
    567..641     -  CDS            KanR (fragment): aminoglycoside phosphotransferase; aphA-3; confers resistance to kanamycin
    739..1929    -  CDS            TcR: tetracycline efflux protein; tet; confers resistance to tetracycline
   1977..2005    -  promoter       tet promoter: E. coli promoter for tetracycline efflux protein gene
   2021..2060    +  rep_origin     RSF ori (fragment): Plasmids containing the RSF 1030 origin of replication can be propagated in E. coli cells that contain additional plasmids with compatible origins.
   2132..117     -  rep_origin     ori (across the origin): high-copy-number ColE1/pMB1/pBR322/pUC origin of replication
>Addgene plasmid #173362 | RVD-GG7 | addgene full sequence | sequence record 367184 | Addgene NGS Result
CCAGTTACCTTCGGAAAAAGAGTTGGTAGCTCTTGATCCGGCAAACAAACCACCGCTGGTAGCGGTGGTT
TTTTTGTTTGCAAGCAGCAGATTACGCGCAGAAAAAAAGGATCTCAAGAAGATCCTTTGATCTTTTCTAC
GGGGTCTGACGCTCAGTGGAACGACGCGTAACTCACGTTAAGGGATTTTGGTCATGGGTGGCTCGACCAG
ATATGGTCTCGAGCCAGTAACAATGGTGGCAAACAGGCTCTTGAAACCGTACAGCGCCTACTGCCAGTTC
TCTGTCAAGCCCACGGTCTGACTCCGGAGCAAGTTGTAGCGATTGCTAGTAACAATGGTGGCAAACAGGC
TCTTGAAACCGTACAGCGCCTACTGCCAGTTCTCTGTCAAGCCCACGGTCTGACTCCGGAGCAAGTTGTA
GCGATTGCAAGTTGAGACCAGCTTTGGTCTAGAGGAGGCATGATGATATATTTTTATCTTGTGCAATGTA
ACATCAGAGATTTTGAGACACGGGCCAGAGCTGCCAGGAAACAGCTATGACCATGTAATACGACTCACTA
TAGGGGATATTTTATTTTCTCCCAATCAGGCTTGATCCCCAGTAAGTCAAAAAATAGCTCGACATACTGT
TCTTCCCCGATCAAGGGTTGGTTTGCGCATTCACAGTTCTCCGCAAGAATTGATTGGCTCCAATTCTTGG
AGTGGTGAATCCGTTAGCGAGGTGCCGCCGGCTTCCATTCAGGTCGAGGTGGCCCGGCTCCATGCACCGC
GACGCAACGCGGGGAGGCAGACAAGGTATAGGGCGGCGCCTACAATCCATGCCAACCCGTTCCATGTGCT
CGCCGAGGCGGCATAAATCGCCGTGACGATCAGCGGTCCAATGATCGAAGTTAGGCTGGTAAGAGCCGCG
AGCGATCCTTGAAGCTGTCCCTGATGGTCGTCATCTACCTGCCTGGACAGCATGGCCTGCAACGCGGGCA
TCCCGATGCCGCCGGAAGCGAGAAGAATCATAATGGGGAAGGCCATCCAGCCTCGCGTCGCGAACGCCAG
CAAGACGTAGCCCAGCGCGTCGGCCGCCATGCCGGCGATAATGGCCTGCTTCTCGCCGAAACGTTTGGTG
GCGGGACCAGTGACGAAGGCTTGAGCGAGGGCGTGCAAGATTCCGAATACCGCAAGCGACAGGCCGATCA
TCGTCGCGCTCCAGCGAAAGCGGTCCTCGCCGAAAATGACCCAGAGCGCTGCCGGCACCTGTCCTACGAG
TTGCATGATAAAGAAGACAGTCATAAGTGCGGCGACGATAGTCATGCCCCGCGCCCACCGGAAGGAGCTG
ACTGGGTTGAAGGCTCTCAAGGGCATGGGTCGGCGCTCTCCCTTATGCGACTCCTGCATTAGGAAGCAGC
CCAGTAGTAGGTTGAGGCCGTTGAGCACCGCCGCCGCAAGGAATGGTGCATGTAAGGAGATGGCGCCCAA
CAGTCCCCCGGCCACGGGGCCTGCCACCATACCCACGCCGAAACAAGCGCTCATGAGCCCGAAGTGGCGA
GCCCGATCTTCCCCATCGGTGATGTCGGCGATATAGGCGCCAGCAACCGCACCTGTGGCGCCGGTGATGC
CGGCCACGATGCGTCCGGCGTAGAGAATCCACAGGACGGGTGTGGTCGCCATGATCGCGTAGTCGATAGT
GGCTCCAAGTAGCGAAGCGAGCAGGACTGGGCGGCGGCCAAAGCGGTCGGACAGTGCTCCGAGAACGGGT
GCGCATAGAAATTGCATCAACGCATATAGCGCTAGCAGCACGCCATAGTGACTGGCGATGCTGTCGGAAT
GGACGATATCCCGCAAGAGGCCCGGCAGTACCGGCATAACCAAGCCTATGCCTACAGCATCCAGGGTGAC
GGTGCCGAGGATGACGATGAGCGCATTGTTAGATTTCATACACGGTGCCTGACTGCGTTAGCAATTTAAC
TGTGATAAACTACCGCATTAAAGCTAATCGATGATAAGCTGTCAAACATGAGAATTAATTCATGTTCTTT
CCTGCGTTATCCCCTGATTCTGTGGATAACGCAGGAAAGAACATGTGAGCAAAAGGCCAGCAAAAGGCCA
GGAACCGTAAAAAGGCCGCGTTGCTGGCGTTTTTCCATAGGCTCCGCCCCCCTGACGAGCATCACAAAAA
TCGACGCTCAAGTCAGAGGTGGCGAAACCCGACAGGACTATAAAGATACCAGGCGTTTCCCCCTGGAAGC
TCCCTCGTGCGCTCTCCTGTTCCGACCCTGCCGCTTACCGGATACCTGTCCGCCTTTCTCCCTTCGGGAA
GCGTGGCGCTTTCTCATAGCTCACGCTGTAGGTATCTCAGTTCGGTGTAGGTCGTTCGCTCCAAGCTGGG
CTGTGTGCACGAACCCCCCGTTCAGCCCGACCGCTGCGCCTTATCCGGTAACTATCGTCTTGAGTCCAAC
CCGGTAAGACACGACTTATCGCCACTGGCAGCAGCCACTGGTAACAGGATTAGCAGAGCGAGGTATGTAG
GCGGTGCTACAGAGTTCTTGAAGTGGTGGCCTAACTACGGCTACACTAGAAGAACAGTATTTGGTATCTG
CGCTCTGCTGAAG
