>Addgene plasmid #173362 | RVD-GG7 | depositor partial sequence | sequence record 336317 | RVD flanked by two Bsa I sites
GGTCTCGAGCCAGTAACAATGGTGGCAAACAGGCTCTTGAAACCGTACAGCGCCTACTGCCAGTTCTCTG
TCAAGCCCACGGTCTGACTCCGGAGCAAGTTGTAGCGATTGCTAGTAACAATGGTGGCAAACAGGCTCTT
GAAACCGTACAGCGCCTACTGCCAGTTCTCTGTCAAGCCCACGGTCTGACTCCGGAGCAAGTTGTAGCGA
TTGCAAGTTGAGACC
